>Addgene plasmid #143651 | TFORF2877 | addgene full sequence | sequence record 400493 | Addgene NGS Result
TTAATGTAGTCTTATGCAATACTCTTGTAGTCTTGCAACATGGTAACGATGAGTTAGCAACATGCCTTAC
AAGGAGAGAAAAAGCACCGTGCATGCCGATTGGTGGAAGTAAGGTGGTACGATCGTGCCTTATTAGGAAG
GCAACAGACGGGTCTGACATGGATTGGACGAACCACTGAATTGCCGCATTGCAGAGATATTGTATTTAAG
TGCCTAGCTCGATACATAAACGGGTCTCTCTGGTTAGACCAGATCTGAGCCTGGGAGCTCTCTGGCTAAC
TAGGGAACCCACTGCTTAAGCCTCAATAAAGCTTGCCTTGAGTGCTTCAAGTAGTGTGTGCCCGTCTGTT
GTGTGACTCTGGTAACTAGAGATCCCTCAGACCCTTTTAGTCAGTGTGGAAAATCTCTAGCAGTGGCGCC
CGAACAGGGACTTGAAAGCGAAAGGGAAACCAGAGGAGCTCTCTCGACGCAGGACTCGGCTTGCTGAAGC
GCGCACGGCAAGAGGCGAGGGGCGGCGACTGGTGAGTACGCCAAAAATTTTGACTAGCGGAGGCTAGAAG
GAGAGAGATGGGTGCGAGAGCGTCAGTATTAAGCGGGGGAGAATTAGATCGCGATGGGAAAAAATTCGGT
TAAGGCCAGGGGGAAAGAAAAAATATAAATTAAAACATATAGTATGGGCAAGCAGGGAGCTAGAACGATT
CGCAGTTAATCCTGGCCTGTTAGAAACATCAGAAGGCTGTAGACAAATACTGGGACAGCTACAACCATCC
CTTCAGACAGGATCAGAAGAACTTAGATCATTATATAATACAGTAGCAACCCTCTATTGTGTGCATCAAA
GGATAGAGATAAAAGACACCAAGGAAGCTTTAGACAAGATAGAGGAAGAGCAAAACAAAAGTAAGACCAC
CGCACAGCAAGCGGCCGCTGATCTTCAGACCTGGAGGAGGAGATATGAGGGACAATTGGAGAAGTGAATT
ATATAAATATAAAGTAGTAAAAATTGAACCATTAGGAGTAGCACCCACCAAGGCAAAGAGAAGAGTGGTG
CAGAGAGAAAAAAGAGCAGTGGGAATAGGAGCTTTGTTCCTTGGGTTCTTGGGAGCAGCAGGAAGCACTA
TGGGCGCAGCGTCAATGACGCTGACGGTACAGGCCAGACAATTATTGTCTGGTATAGTGCAGCAGCAGAA
CAATTTGCTGAGGGCTATTGAGGCGCAACAGCATCTGTTGCAACTCACAGTCTGGGGCATCAAGCAGCTC
CAGGCAAGAATCCTGGCTGTGGAAAGATACCTAAAGGATCAACAGCTCCTGGGGATTTGGGGTTGCTCTG
GAAAACTCATTTGCACCACTGCTGTGCCTTGGAATGCTAGTTGGAGTAATAAATCTCTGGAACAGATTTG
GAATCACACGACCTGGATGGAGTGGGACAGAGAAATTAACAATTACACAAGCTTAATACACTCCTTAATT
GAAGAATCGCAAAACCAGCAAGAAAAGAATGAACAAGAATTATTGGAATTAGATAAATGGGCAAGTTTGT
GGAATTGGTTTAACATAACAAATTGGCTGTGGTATATAAAATTATTCATAATGATAGTAGGAGGCTTGGT
AGGTTTAAGAATAGTTTTTGCTGTACTTTCTATAGTGAATAGAGTTAGGCAGGGATATTCACCATTATCG
TTTCAGACCCACCTCCCAACCCCGAGGGGACCCATGCATTGCATCTCAATTAGTCAGCAACCAGGTGTGG
AAAGTCCCCAGGCTCCCCAGCAGGCAGAAGTATGCAAAGCATGCGTCTCAATTAGTCAGCAACCATAGTC
CCGCCCCTAACTCCGCCCATCCCGCCCCTAACTCCGCCCAGTTCCGCCCATTCTCCGCCCCATGGCTGAC
TAATTTTTTTTATTTATGCAGAGGCCGAGGCCGCCTCGGCCTCTGAGCTATTCCAGAAGTAGTGAGGAGG
CTTTTTTGGAGGCCTAGGCTTTTGCAAAAAGCTTTCTAGAGGTACCACCGGAGCTTACCATGACCGAGTA
CAAGCCCACGGTGCGCCTCGCCACCCGCGACGACGTCCCCAGGGCCGTACGCACCCTCGCCGCCGCGTTC
GCCGACTACCCCGCCACGCGCCACACCGTCGATCCGGACCGCCACATCGAGCGGGTCACCGAGCTGCAAG
AACTCTTCCTCACGCGCGTCGGGCTCGACATCGGCAAGGTGTGGGTCGCGGACGACGGCGCCGCCGTGGC
GGTCTGGACCACGCCGGAGAGCGTCGAAGCGGGGGCGGTGTTCGCCGAGATCGGCCCGCGCATGGCCGAG
TTGAGCGGTTCCCGGCTGGCCGCGCAGCAACAGATGGAAGGCCTCCTGGCGCCGCACCGGCCCAAGGAGC
CCGCGTGGTTCCTGGCCACCGTCGGCGTCTCGCCCGACCACCAGGGCAAGGGTCTGGGCAGCGCCGTCGT
GCTCCCCGGAGTGGAGGCGGCCGAGCGCGCCGGGGTGCCCGCCTTCCTGGAGACCTCCGCGCCCCGCAAC
CTCCCCTTCTACGAGCGGCTCGGCTTCACCGTCACCGCCGACGTCGAGGTGCCCGAAGGACCGCGCACCT
GGTGCATGACCCGCAAGCCCGGTGCCAGTTAACGAATTCTAGATCTTGAGACAAATGGCAGTATTCATCC
ACAATTTTAAAAGAAAAGGGGGGATTGGGGGGTACAGTGCAGGGGAAAGAATAGTAGACATAATAGCAAC
AGACATACAAACTAAAGAATTACAAAAACAAATTACAAAAATTCAAAATTTTCGGGTTTATTACAGGGAC
AGCAGAGATCCACTTTGGCGCCGGCTCGAGGCCTGCAGGTGCAAAGATGGATAAAGTTTTAAACAGAGAG
GAATCTTTGCAGCTAATGGACCTTCTAGGTCTTGAAAGGAGTGGGAATTGGCTCCGGTGCCCGTCAGTGG
GCAGAGCGCACATCGCCCACAGTCCCCGAGAAGTTGGGGGGAGGGGTCGGCAATTGAACCGGTGCCTAGA
GAAGGTGGCGCGGGGTAAACTGGGAAAGTGATGTCGTGTACTGGCTCCGCCTTTTTCCCGAGGGTGGGGG
AGAACCGTATATAAGTGCAGTAGTCGCCGTGAACGTTCTTTTTCGCAACGGGTTTGCCGCCAGAACACAG
GTAAGTGCCGTGTGTGGTTCCCGCGGGCCTGGCCTCTTTACGGGTTATGGCCCTTGCGTGCCTTGAATTA
CTTCCACCTGGCTGCAGTACGTGATTCTTGATCCCGAGCTTCGGGTTGGAAGTGGGTGGGAGAGTTCGAG
GCCTTGCGCTTAAGGAGCCCCTTCGCCTCGTGCTTGAGTTGAGGCCTGGCCTGGGCGCTGGGGCCGCCGC
GTGCGAATCTGGTGGCACCTTCGCGCCTGTCTCGCTGCTTTCGATAAGTCTCTAGCCATTTAAAATTTTT
GATGACCTGCTGCGACGCTTTTTTTCTGGCAAGATAGTCTTGTAAATGCGGGCCAAGATCTGCACACTGG
TATTTCGGTTTTTGGGGCCGCGGGCGGCGACGGGGCCCGTGCGTCCCAGCGCACATGTTCGGCGAGGCGG
GGCCTGCGAGCGCGGCCACCGAGAATCGGACGGGGGTAGTCTCAAGCTGGCCGGCCTGCTCTGGTGCCTG
GCCTCGCGCCGCCGTGTATCGCCCCGCCCTGGGCGGCAAGGCTGGCCCGGTCGGCACCAGTTGCGTGAGC
GGAAAGATGGCCGCTTCCCGGCCCTGCTGCAGGGAGCTCAAAATGGAGGACGCGGCGCTCGGGAGAGCGG
GCGGGTGAGTCACCCACACAAAGGAAAAGGGCCTTTCCGTCCTCAGCCGTCGCTTCATGTGACTCCACGG
AGTACCGGGCGCCGTCCAGGCACCTCGATTAGTTCTCGAGCTTTTGGAGTACGTCGTCTTTAGGTTGGGG
GGAGGGGTTTTATGCGATGGAGTTTCCCCACACTGAGTGGGTGGAGACTGAAGTTAGGCCAGCTTGGCAC
TTGATGTAATTCTCCTTGGAATTTGCCCTTTTTGAGTTTGGATCTTGGTTCATTCTCAAGCCTCAGACAG
TGGTTCAAAGTTTTTTTCTTCCATTTCAGGTGTCGTGAGGCTAGCACCGCCACCATGGCGACGTCTCTGC
ATGAGGGACCCACGAACCAGCTGGATCTGCTCATCCGGGCCGTGGAAGCATCAGTTCACAGCAGTAATGC
ACACTGTACAGATAAGACAATTGAAGCTGCTGAAGCCCTGCTTCATATGGAATCTCCTACCTGCTTGAGG
GATTCAAGAAGTCCTGAATTCATCCATGCTGCTATGAGGCCAGATGTCATTACAGAAACTGTAGTGGAGG
TGTCAACTGAAGAGTCTGAACCCATGGATACCTCTCCTATTCCAACATCACCAGATAGCCATGAACCAAT
GAAAAAGAAAAAAGTTGGCCGTAAACCAAAGACCCAGCAATCACCAATTTCCAATGGGTCTCCTGAGTTA
GGTATAAAGAAGAAACCAAGAGAAGGAAAAGGAAACACAACCTATTTGTGGGAGTTTCTTTTAGATCTAC
TTCAAGATAAAAATACTTGTCCCAGGTATATTAAATGGACTCAGAGAGAAAAAGGCATATTCAAGCTGGT
GGATTCAAAGGCTGTCTCTAAGCTTTGGGGAAAGCATAAGAACAAACCAGACATGAACTATGAAACCATG
GGACGAGCTTTGAGATACTACTACCAAAGGGGAATTCTTGCAAAGGTTGAAGGACAGAGGCTTGTATATC
AGTTCAAGGATATGCCGAAAAACATAGTGGTCATAGATGATGACAAAAGTGAAACCTGTAATGAAGATTT
AGCAGGAACTACTGATGAAAAATCATTAGAACGAGTGTCACTGTCTGCAGAAAGTCTCCTGAAAGCAGCA
TCCTCTGTTCGCAGTGGAAAAAATTCATCCCCTATAAACTGCTCCAGAGCAGAGAAGGGTGTAGCTAGAG
TTGTGAATATCACTTCCCCTGGGCACGATGCTTCATCCAGGTCTCCTACTACCACTGCATCTGTGTCAGC
AACAGCAGCTCCAAGGACAGTTCGTGTGGCAATGCAGGTACCTGTTGTAATGACATCATTGGGTCAGAAA
ATTTCAACTGTGGCAGTTCAGTCAGTTAATGCAGGTGCACCATTAATAACCAGCACTAGTCCAACAACAG
CGACCTCTCCAAAGGTAGTCATTCAGACAATCCCTACTGTGATGCCAGCTTCTACTGAAAATGGAGACAA
AATCACCATGCAGCCTGCCAAAATTATTACCATCCCAGCTACACAGCTTGCACAGTGTCAACTGCAGACA
AAGTCAAATCTGACTGGATCAGGAAGCATTAACATTGTTGGAACCCCATTGGCTGTGAGAGCACTTACCC
CTGTTTCAATAGCCCATGGTACACCTGTAATGAGACTATCAATGCCTACTCAGCAGGCATCTGGCCAGAC
TCCTCCTCGAGTTATCAGTGCAGTCATAAAGGGGCCAGAGGTTAAATCGGAAGCAGTGGCAAAAAAGCAA
GAACATGATGTGAAAACTTTGCAGCTAGTAGAAGAAAAACCAGCAGATGGAAATAAGACAGTGACCCACG
TAGTGGTTGTCAGTGCGCCTTCAGCTATTGCCCTTCCTGTAACTATGAAAACAGAAGGACTAGTGACATG
TGAGAAATAGTAATGAACTAGTCCGTAACTTGAAAGTATTTCGATTTCTTGGCTTTATATATCTTGTGGA
AAGGACGAGACTCTGGCGCCAGAGCTTCACGTACGCGTTAAGTCGACAATCAACCTCTGGATTACAAAAT
TTGTGAAAGATTGACTGGTATTCTTAACTATGTTGCTCCTTTTACGCTATGTGGATACGCTGCTTTAATG
CCTTTGTATCATGCTATTGCTTCCCGTATGGCTTTCATTTTCTCCTCCTTGTATAAATCCTGGTTGCTGT
CTCTTTATGAGGAGTTGTGGCCCGTTGTCAGGCAACGTGGCGTGGTGTGCACTGTGTTTGCTGACGCAAC
CCCCACTGGTTGGGGCATTGCCACCACCTGTCAGCTCCTTTCCGGGACTTTCGCTTTCCCCCTCCCTATT
GCCACGGCGGAACTCATCGCCGCCTGCCTTGCCCGCTGCTGGACAGGGGCTCGGCTGTTGGGCACTGACA
ATTCCGTGGTGTTGTCGGGGAAATCATCGTCCTTTCCTTGGCTGCTCGCCTGTGTTGCCACCTGGATTCT
GCGCGGGACGTCCTTCTGCTACGTCCCTTCGGCCCTCAATCCAGCGGACCTTCCTTCCCGCGGCCTGCTG
CCGGCTCTGCGGCCTCTTCCGCGTCTTCGCCTTCGCCCTCAGACGAGTCGGATCTCCCTTTGGGCCGCCT
CCCCGCGTCGACTTTAAGACCAATGACTTACAAGGCAGCTGTAGATCTTAGCCACTTTTTAAAAGAAAAG
GGGGGACTGGAAGGGCTAATTCACTCCCAACGAAGACAAGATCTGCTTTTTGCTTGTACTGGGTCTCTCT
GGTTAGACCAGATCTGAGCCTGGGAGCTCTCTGGCTAACTAGGGAACCCACTGCTTAAGCCTCAATAAAG
CTTGCCTTGAGTGCTTCAAGTAGTGTGTGCCCGTCTGTTGTGTGACTCTGGTAACTAGAGATCCCTCAGA
CCCTTTTAGTCAGTGTGGAAAATCTCTAGCAGTACGTATAGTAGTTCATGTCATCTTATTATTCAGTATT
TATAACTTGCAAAGAAATGAATATCAGAGAGTGAGAGGAACTTGTTTATTGCAGCTTATAATGGTTACAA
ATAAAGCAATAGCATCACAAATTTCACAAATAAAGCATTTTTTTCACTGCATTCTAGTTGTGGTTTGTCC
AAACTCATCAATGTATCTTATCATGTCTGGCTCTAGCTATCCCGCCCCTAACTCCGCCCATCCCGCCCCT
AACTCCGCCCAGTTCCGCCCATTCTCCGCCCCATGGCTGACTAATTTTTTTTATTTATGCAGAGGCCGAG
GCCGCCTCGGCCTCTGAGCTATTCCAGAAGTAGTGAGGAGGCTTTTTTGGAGGCCTAGGGACGTACCCAA
TTCGCCCTATAGTGAGTCGTATTACGCGCGCTCACTGGCCGTCGTTTTACAACGTCGTGACTGGGAAAAC
CCTGGCGTTACCCAACTTAATCGCCTTGCAGCACATCCCCCTTTCGCCAGCTGGCGTAATAGCGAAGAGG
CCCGCACCGATCGCCCTTCCCAACAGTTGCGCAGCCTGAATGGCGAATGGG
[124 nt withheld, positions 7262-7385]
C
[91 nt withheld, positions 7387-7477]
A
[49 nt withheld, positions 7479-7527]
CCTTTGACGTTGGAGTCCACGTTCTTT
[37 nt withheld, positions 7555-7591]
ACCCTATCTCGGTCTATTCTTTTGATTTATAAGGGATTTTGCCGATTTCGGCCTATTGGTTAAAAAATGA
GCTGATTTAACAAAAATTTAACGCGAATTTTAACAAAATATTAACGCTTACAATTTAGGTGGCACTTTTC
GGGGAAATGTGCGCGGAACCCCTATTTGTTTATTTTTCTAAATACATTCAAATATGTATCCGCTCATGAG
ACAATAACCCTGATAAATGCTTCAATAATATTGAAAAAGGAAGAGTATGAGTATTCAACATTTCCGTGTC
GCCCTTATTCCCTTTTTTGCGGCATTTTGCCTTCCTGTTTTTGCTCACCCAGAAACGCTGGTGAAAGTAA
AAGATGCTGAAGATCAGTTGGGTGCACGAGTGGGTTACATCGAACTGGATCTCAACAGCGGTAAGATCCT
TGAGAGTTTTCGCCCCGAAGAACGTTTTCCAATGATGAGCACTTTTAAAGTTCTGCTATGTGGCGCGGTA
TTATCCCGTATTGACGCCGGGCAAGAGCAACTCGGTCGCCGCATACACTATTCTCAGAATGACTTGGTTG
AGTACTCACCAGTCACAGAAAAGCATCTTACGGATGGCATGACAGTAAGAGAATTATGCAGTGCTGCCAT
AACCATGAGTGATAACACTGCGGCCAACTTACTTCTGACAACGATCGGAGGACCGAAGGAGCTAACCGCT
TTTTTGCACAACATGGGGGATCATGTAACTCGCCTTGATCGTTGGGAACCGGAGCTGAATGAAGCCATAC
CAAACGACGAGCGTGACACCACGATGCCTGTAGCAATGGCAACAACGTTGCGCAAACTATTAACTGGCGA
ACTACTTACTCTAGCTTCCCGGCAACAATTAATAGACTGGATGGAGGCGGATAAAGTTGCAGGACCACTT
CTGCGCTCGGCCCTTCCGGCTGGCTGGTTTATTGCTGATAAATCTGGAGCCGGTGAGCGTGGGTCTCGCG
GTATCATTGCAGCACTGGGGCCAGATGGTAAGCCCTCCCGTATCGTAGTTATCTACACGACGGGGAGTCA
GGCAACTATGGATGAACGAAATAGACAGATCGCTGAGATAGGTGCCTCACTGATTAAGCATTGGTAACTG
TCAGACCAAGTTTACTCATATATACTTTAGATTGATTTAAAACTTCATTTTTAATTTAAAAGGATCTAGG
TGAAGATCCTTTTTGATAATCTCATGACCAAAATCCCTTAACGTGAGTTTTCGTTCCACTGAGCGTCAGA
CCCCGTAGAAAAGATCAAAGGATCTTCTTGAGATCCTTTTTTTCTGCGCGTAATCTGCTGCTTGCAAACA
AAAAAACCACCGCTACCAGCGGTGGTTTGTTTGCCGGATCAAGAGCTACCAACTCTTTTTCCGAAGGTAA
CTGGCTTCAGCAGAGCGCAGATACCAAATACTGTTCTTCTAGTGTAGCCGTAGTTAGGCCACCACTTCAA
GAACTCTGTAGCACCGCCTACATACCTCGCTCTGCTAATCCTGTTACCAGTGGCTGCTGCCAGTGGCGAT
AAGTCGTGTCTTACCGGGTTGGACTCAAGACGATAGTTACCGGATAAGGCGCAGCGGTCGGGCTGAACGG
GGGGTTCGTGCACACAGCCCAGCTTGGAGCGAACGACCTACACCGAACTGAGATACCTACAGCGTGAGCT
ATGAGAAAGCGCCACGCTTCCCGAAGGGAGAAAGGCGGACAGGTATCCGGTAAGCGGCAGGGTCGGAACA
GGAGAGCGCACGAGGGAGCTTCCAGGGGGAAACGCCTGGTATCTTTATAGTCCTGTCGGGTTTCGCCACC
TCTGACTTGAGCGTCGATTTTTGTGATGCTCGTCAGGGGGGCGGAGCCTATGGAAAAACGCCAGCAACGC
GGCCTTTTTACGGTTCCTGGCCTTTTGCTGGCCTTTTGCTCACATGTTCTTTCCTGCGTTATCCCCTGAT
TCTGTGGATAACCGTATTACCGCCTTTGAGTGAGCTGATACCGCTCGCCGCAGCCGAACGACCGAGCGCA
GCGAGTCAGTGAGCGAGGAAGCGGAAGAGCGCCCAATACGCAAACCGCCTCTCCCCGCGCGTTGGCCGAT
TCATTAATGCAGCTGGCACGACAGGTTTCCCGACTGGAAAGCGGGCAGTGAGCGCAACGCAATTAATGTG
AGTTAGCTCACTCATTAGGCACCCCAGGCTTTACACTTTATGCTTCCGGCTCGTATGTTGTGTGGAATTG
TGAGCGGATAACAATTTCACACAGGAAACAGCTATGACCATGATTACGCCAAGCGCGCAATTAACCCTCA
CTAAAGGGAACAAAAGCTGGAGCTGCAAGC
Features (pLannotate 1.2.2; 31 found; start..end, strand, type, name):
      5..231     +  promoter       RSV promoter: Rous sarcoma virus enhancer/promoter
    232..412     +  LTR            5' LTR (truncated): truncated 5' long terminal repeat (LTR) from HIV-1
    459..584     +  misc_feature   HIV-1 Ψ: packaging signal of human immunodeficiency virus type 1
    568..931     +  CDS            HIV-1 gag (fragment): gag protein from human immunodeficiency virus 1; gag
   1077..1310    +  misc_feature   RRE: The Rev response element (RRE) of HIV-1 allows for Rev-dependent mRNA export from the nucleus to the cytoplasm.
   1687..1713    +  CDS            Rev (fragment): human immunodeficiency virus 1 (HIV-1) Rev protein; rev; enhances nuclear export of unspliced and incompletely spliced viral mRNAs
   1720..1743    +  promoter       SV40 promoter (fragment): SV40 early promoter
   1744..1815    +  promoter       SV40 promoter (fragment): SV40 enhancer and early promoter
   1839..1974    +  rep_origin     SV40 ori: SV40 origin of replication
   2020..2616    +  CDS            PuroR (fragment): puromycin N-acetyltransferase; pac from Streptomyces; confers resistance to puromycin
   2665..2782    +  misc_feature   cPPT/CTS: central polypurine tract and central termination sequence of HIV-1
   2847..2913    +  CDS            small t antigen (fragment): SV40 (simian virus 40) small t antigen
   2920..4098    +  promoter       EF-1α promoter: strong constitutive promoter for human elongation factor EF-1α
   4163..5677    +  CDS            ELF2 (fragment): ELF2_HUMAN - Also known as NERF Experimental evidence at protein level: Swiss-Prot protein existence level 1. Isoform 2 may function in repression of RUNX1-mediated transactivation. From Homo sapiens (Human).
   5693..5746    +  promoter       U6 promoter (fragment): RNA polymerase III promoter for human U6 snRNA
   5788..6376    +  misc_feature   WPRE: woodchuck hepatitis virus posttranscriptional regulatory element
   6427..6446    +  misc_feature   cPPT/CTS (fragment): central polypurine tract and central termination sequence of HIV-1
   6448..6681    +  LTR            3' LTR (ΔU3): self-inactivating 3' long terminal repeat (LTR) from HIV-1
   6759..6880    +  polyA_signal   SV40 poly(A) signal: SV40 polyadenylation signal
   6920..7055    +  rep_origin     SV40 ori: SV40 origin of replication
   7076..7094    -  promoter       T7 promoter: promoter for bacteriophage T7 RNA polymerase
   7102..7257    +  CDS            lacZα (fragment): LacZα fragment of β-galactosidase; lacZ fragment
   7262..7690    +  rep_origin     f1 ori (sequence partly withheld): f1 bacteriophage origin of replication; arrow indicates direction of (+) strand synthesis
   7743..7847    +  promoter       AmpR promoter: bla
   7848..8708    +  CDS            AmpR: β-lactamase; bla; confers resistance to ampicillin, carbenicillin, and related antibiotics
   8879..9467    +  rep_origin     ori: high-copy-number ColE1/pMB1/pBR322/pUC origin of replication
   9650..9742    +  CDS            lacI (fragment): lac repressor; lacI; The lac repressor binds to the lac operator to inhibit transcription in E. coli. This inhibition can be relieved by adding lactose or isopropyl-β-D-thiogalactopyranoside (IPTG).
   9755..9776    +  protein_bind   CAP binding site: CAP binding activates transcription in the presence of cAMP. E. coli catabolite activator protein
   9791..9821    +  promoter       lac promoter: promoter for the E. coli lac operon
   9829..9845    +  protein_bind   lac operator: The lac repressor binds to the lac operator to inhibit transcription in E. coli. This inhibition can be relieved by adding lactose or isopropyl-β-D-thiogalactopyranoside (IPTG). lac repressor encoded by lacI
   9890..9908    +  promoter       T3 promoter: promoter for bacteriophage T3 RNA polymerase
