[The description below was written by a language model from this plasmid's Addgene catalogue record and pLannotate feature annotations shown in this document.]
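Description:
TFORF2877 is a lentiviral mammalian expression plasmid built on the pLX_TRC317 backbone, carrying the human transcription factor ELF2 (also known as NERF) as an open reading frame for overexpression. It belongs to a barcoded transcription factor ORF collection in which each construct carries a unique 24-bp barcode, so that individual factors can be identified in pooled screens. The feature table does not annotate the barcode itself. The sequenced record is 9,931 nt, consistent with the stated backbone and insert sizes. In bacteria the plasmid is maintained through a high-copy ColE1/pUC-type origin with ampicillin resistance. An f1 origin and remnants of a lac/T7/T3 cloning region are also present. The depositor notes that the plasmid can recombine, as is common for LTR-containing vectors.

The viral portion has a third-generation layout. An RSV promoter drives a truncated HIV-1 5' LTR, followed by the Ψ packaging signal, a gag fragment, the RRE for Rev-dependent nuclear export, and a cPPT/CTS element. The genome ends in a self-inactivating ΔU3 3' LTR with an SV40 polyadenylation signal downstream. Two expression units sit within the transfer region. An SV40 early promoter drives puromycin N-acetyltransferase for selection of transduced cells, and the strong constitutive EF-1α promoter drives the ELF2 coding sequence. A WPRE downstream of the ORF enhances transcript stability and expression. The short U6 promoter, small t antigen and lacI matches are only fragments, most likely residual backbone sequence rather than functional parts. The ORF was made synthetically and corresponds to a specific ELF2 transcript isoform. The construct is intended for stable ELF2 overexpression, for example in directed-differentiation screens.
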