Addgene plasmid #143651: TFORF2877
Purpose: Lentiviral vector for overexpressing transcription factor ORFs with unique 24-bp barcodes. Barcodes facilitate identification of transcription factors in pooled screens.
Depositing lab: Feng Zhang. Depositing organization: Broad Institute. Publication: A transcription factor atlas of directed differentiation. Joung J, Ma S, Tay T, Geiger-Schuller KR, Kirchgatterer PC, Verdine VK, Guo B, Arias-Garcia MA, Allen WE, Singh A, Kuksenko O, Abudayyeh OO, Gootenberg JS, Fu Z, Macrae RK, Buenrostro JD, Regev A, Zhang F. Cell. 2023 Jan 5;186(1):209-229.e26. doi: 10.1016/j.cell.2022.11.026. PubMed 36608654.
Backbone
  Vector backbone: pLX_TRC317
  Backbone manufacturer: Broad Institute Genetic Perturbation Platform
  Backbone size w/o insert (bp): 8264
  Vector type: Mammalian Expression, Lentiviral
  Selectable markers: Puromycin
Growth in bacteria
  Bacterial resistance: Ampicillin, 100 μg/mL
  Growth temperature: 37°C
  Growth strain: NEB Stable
  Copy number: High Copy
Gene/Insert
  Gene/Insert name: ELF2
  Species: H. sapiens (human)
  Insert size (bp): 1667
  Entrez Gene: ELF2 (a.k.a. EU32, NERF, NERF-1A, NERF-1B, NERF-1a,b, NERF-2)
  Promoter: EF1a
  Cloning method: Unknown
  Sequencing primers: 5′ GGGTGGAGACTGAAGTTAGGCCAG; 3′ CACATAGCGTAAAAGGAGCAACATAG
Terms and licenses: Academic/Nonprofit Terms; Industry Terms: Not Available to Industry
Depositor comments: NM_001276458,ENST00000510408 . The transcription factor ORF portion of this plasmid was synthesized by Genewiz. Please test multiple small colonies in case of plasmid recombination. To make this collection available in a timely manner, a portion of this collection was not fully sequenced by Addgene. If an Addgene verified full plasmid sequence is not available, please contact us prior to placing an order to request the full sequence.
How to cite: TFORF2877 was a gift from Feng Zhang (Addgene plasmid # 143651 ; http://n2t.net/addgene:143651 ; RRID:Addgene_143651)
