>Addgene plasmid #143651 | TFORF2877 | depositor partial sequence | sequence record 283083 | Insert
ACCGCCACCATGGCGACGTCTCTGCATGAGGGACCCACGAACCAGCTGGATCTGCTCATCCGGGCCGTGG
AAGCATCAGTTCACAGCAGTAATGCACACTGTACAGATAAGACAATTGAAGCTGCTGAAGCCCTGCTTCA
TATGGAATCTCCTACCTGCTTGAGGGATTCAAGAAGTCCTGAATTCATCCATGCTGCTATGAGGCCAGAT
GTCATTACAGAAACTGTAGTGGAGGTGTCAACTGAAGAGTCTGAACCCATGGATACCTCTCCTATTCCAA
CATCACCAGATAGCCATGAACCAATGAAAAAGAAAAAAGTTGGCCGTAAACCAAAGACCCAGCAATCACC
AATTTCCAATGGGTCTCCTGAGTTAGGTATAAAGAAGAAACCAAGAGAAGGAAAAGGAAACACAACCTAT
TTGTGGGAGTTTCTTTTAGATCTACTTCAAGATAAAAATACTTGTCCCAGGTATATTAAATGGACTCAGA
GAGAAAAAGGCATATTCAAGCTGGTGGATTCAAAGGCTGTCTCTAAGCTTTGGGGAAAGCATAAGAACAA
ACCAGACATGAACTATGAAACCATGGGACGAGCTTTGAGATACTACTACCAAAGGGGAATTCTTGCAAAG
GTTGAAGGACAGAGGCTTGTATATCAGTTCAAGGATATGCCGAAAAACATAGTGGTCATAGATGATGACA
AAAGTGAAACCTGTAATGAAGATTTAGCAGGAACTACTGATGAAAAATCATTAGAACGAGTGTCACTGTC
TGCAGAAAGTCTCCTGAAAGCAGCATCCTCTGTTCGCAGTGGAAAAAATTCATCCCCTATAAACTGCTCC
AGAGCAGAGAAGGGTGTAGCTAGAGTTGTGAATATCACTTCCCCTGGGCACGATGCTTCATCCAGGTCTC
CTACTACCACTGCATCTGTGTCAGCAACAGCAGCTCCAAGGACAGTTCGTGTGGCAATGCAGGTACCTGT
TGTAATGACATCATTGGGTCAGAAAATTTCAACTGTGGCAGTTCAGTCAGTTAATGCAGGTGCACCATTA
ATAACCAGCACTAGTCCAACAACAGCGACCTCTCCAAAGGTAGTCATTCAGACAATCCCTACTGTGATGC
CAGCTTCTACTGAAAATGGAGACAAAATCACCATGCAGCCTGCCAAAATTATTACCATCCCAGCTACACA
GCTTGCACAGTGTCAACTGCAGACAAAGTCAAATCTGACTGGATCAGGAAGCATTAACATTGTTGGAACC
CCATTGGCTGTGAGAGCACTTACCCCTGTTTCAATAGCCCATGGTACACCTGTAATGAGACTATCAATGC
CTACTCAGCAGGCATCTGGCCAGACTCCTCCTCGAGTTATCAGTGCAGTCATAAAGGGGCCAGAGGTTAA
ATCGGAAGCAGTGGCAAAAAAGCAAGAACATGATGTGAAAACTTTGCAGCTAGTAGAAGAAAAACCAGCA
GATGGAAATAAGACAGTGACCCACGTAGTGGTTGTCAGTGCGCCTTCAGCTATTGCCCTTCCTGTAACTA
TGAAAACAGAAGGACTAGTGACATGTGAGAAATAGTAATGAACTAGTCCGTAACTTGAAAGTATTTCGAT
TTCTTGGCTTTATATATCTTGTGGAAAGGACGAGACTCTGGCGCCAGAGCTTCACGT
