>Addgene plasmid #143651 | TFORF2877 | depositor partial sequence | sequence record 283084 | Barcode
GACTCTGGCGCCAGAGCTTCACGT
